>Addgene plasmid #30171 | pMSP12::dsRed2 | depositor full sequence | sequence record 13861 | Author sequence
TCTAGCCACCTGACGTCGGGGGGGGGGGGAAAGCCACGTTGTGTCTCAAAATCTCTGATGTTACATTGCA
CAAGATAAAAATATATCATCATGAACAATAAAACTGTCTGCTTACATAAACAGTAATACAAGGGGTGTTA
TGAGCCATATTCAACGGGAAACGTCTTGCTCGAGGCCGCGATTAAATTCCAACATGGATGCTGATTTATA
TGGGTATAAATGGGCTCGCGATAATGTCGGGCAATCAGGTGCGACAATCTATCGCTTGTATGGGAAGCCC
CATGCGCCAGAGTTGTTTCTGAAACATGGCAAAGGTAGCGTTGCCAATGATGTTACAGATGAGATGGTCA
GACTAAACTGGCTGACGGAATTTATGCCTCTTCCGACCATCAAGCATTTTATCCGTACTCCTGATGATGC
ATGGTTACTCACCACTGCGATCCCCGGGAAAACAGCATTCCAGGTATTAGAAGAATATCCTGATTCAGGT
GAAAATATTGTTGATGCGCTGGCAGTGTTCCTGCGCCGGTTGCATTCGATTCCTGTTTGTAATTGTCCTT
TTAACAGCGATCGCGTATTTCGTCTCGCTCAGGCGCAATCACGAATGAATAACGGTTTGGTTGATGCGAG
TGATTTTGATGACGAGCGTAATGGCTGGCCTGTTGAACAAGTCTGGAAAGAAATGCATAATCTTTTGCCA
TTCTCACCGGATTCAGTCGTCACTCATGGTGATTTCTCACTTGATAACCTTATTTTTGACGAGGGGAAAT
TAATAGGTTGTATTGATGTTGGACGAGTCGGAATCGCAGACCGATACCAGGATCTTGCCATCCTATGGAA
CTGCCTCGGTGAGTTTTCTCCTTCATTACAGAAACGGCTTTTTCAAAAATATGGTATTGATAATCCTGAT
ATGAATAAATTGCAGTTTCATTTGATGCTCGATGAGTTTTTCTAATCAGAATTGGTTAATTGGTTGTAAC
ACTGGCAGAGCATTACGCTGACTTGACGGGACGGCGGCTTTGTTGAATAAATCGAACTTTTGCTGAGTTG
AAGGATCAGATCACGCATCTTCCCGACAACGCAGACCGTTCCGTGGCAAAGCAAAAGTTCAAAATCACCA
ACTGGTCCACCTACAACAAAGCTCTCATCAACCGTGGCTCCCTCACTTTCTGGCTGGATGATGGGGCGAT
TCAGGCCTGGTATGAGTCAGCAACACCTTCTTCACGAGGCAGACCTCACTAGTTCCACTGAGCGTCAGAC
CCCGTAGAAAAGATCAAAGGATCTTCTTGAGATCCTTTTTTTCTGCGCGTAATCTGCTGCTTGCAAACAA
AAAAACCACCGCTACCAGCGGTGGTTTGTTTGCCGGATCAAGAGCTACCAACTCTTTTTCCGAAGGTAAC
TGGCTTCAGCAGAGCGCAGATACCAAATACTGTCCTTCTAGTGTAGCCGTAGTTAGGCCACCACTTCAAG
AACTCTGTAGCACCGCCTACATACCTCGCTCTGCTAATCCTGTTACCAGTGGCTGCTGCCAGTGGCGATA
AGTCGTGTCTTACCGGGTTGGACTCAAGACGATAGTTACCGGATAAGGCGCAGCGGTCGGGCTGAACGGG
GGGTTCGTGCACACAGCCCAGCTTGGAGCGAACGACCTACACCGAACTGAGATACCTACAGCGTGAGCAT
TGAGAAAGCGCCACGCTTCCCGAAGGGAGAAAGGCGGACAGGTATCCGGTAAGCGGCAGGGTCGGAACAG
GAGAGCGCACGAGGGAGCTTCCAGGGGGAAACGCCTGGTATCTTTATAGTCCTGTCGGGTTTCGCCACCT
CTGACTTGAGCGTCGATTTTTGTGATGCTCGTCAGGGGGGCGGAGCCTATGGAAAAACGCCAGCAACGCG
GCCTTTTTACGGTTCCTGGCCTTTTGCTGGCCTTTTGCTCACATGTTCTTTCCTGCGTTATCCCCTGATT
CTGTGGATAACCGTATTACCGCCTTTGAGTGAGCTGATACCGCTCGCCGCAGCCGAACGACCGAGCGCAA
CGCGTGAGCCCACCAGCTCCGTAAGTTCGGGTGCTGTGTGGCTCGTACCCGCGCATTCAGGCGGCAGGGG
GTCTAACGGGTCTAAGGCGGCGTGTACGGCCGCCACAGCGGCTCTTAGCGGCCCGGAAACGTCCTCGAAA
CGACGCATGTGTTCCTCCTGGTTGGTACAGGTGGTTGGGGGTGCTCGGCTGTCGCTGGTGTTTCATCATC
AGGGCTCGACGGGAGAGCGGGGGAGTGTGCAGTTGTGGGGTGGCCCCTCAGCGAAATATCTGACTTGGAG
CTCGTGTCGGACCATACACCGGTGATTAATCGTGGTTTATTATCAAGCGTGAGCCACGTCGCCGACGAAT
TTGAGCAGCTCTGGCTGCCGTACTGGTCCCTGGCAAGCGACGATCTGCTCGAGGGGATCTACCGCCAAAG
CCGCGCGTCGGCCCTAGGCCGCCGGTACATCGAGGCGAACCCAACAGCGCTGGCAAACCTGCTGGTCGTG
GACGTAGACCATCCAGACGCAGCGCTCCGAGCGCTCAGCGCCCGGGGGTCCCATCCGCTGCCCAACGCGA
TCGTGGGCAATCGCGCCAACGGCCACGCACACGCAGTGTGGGCACTCAACGCCCCTGTTCCACGCACCGA
ATACGCGCGGCGTAAGCCGCTCGCATACATGGCGGCGTGCGCCGAAGGCCTTCGGCGCGCCGTCGATGGC
GACCGCAGTTACTCAGGCCTCATGACCAAAAACCCCGGCCACATCGCCTGGGAAACGGAATGGCTCCACT
CAGATCTCTACACACTCAGCCACATCGAGGCCGAGCTCGGCGCGAACATGCCACCGCCGCGCTGGCGTCA
GCAGACCACGTACAAAGCGGCTCCGACGCCGCTAGGGCGGAATTGCGCACTGTTCGATTCCGTCAGGTTG
TGGGCCTATCTTCCCGCCCTCATGCGGATCTACCTGCCGACCCGGAACGTGGACGGACTCGGCCGCGCGA
TCTATGCCGAGTGCCACGCGCGAAACGCCGAATTTCCGTGCAACGACGTGTGTCCCGGACCGCTACCGGA
CAGCGAGGTCCGCGCCATCGCCAACAGCATTTGGCGTTGGATCACAACCAAGTCGCGCATTTGGGCGGAC
GGGATCGTGGTCTACGAGGCCACACTCAGTGCGCGCCATGCGGCCATCTCGCGGAAGGGCGCAGCAGCGC
GCACGGCGGCGAGCACAGTTGCGCGGCGCGCAAAGTCCGCGTCAGCCATGGAGGCATTGCTATGAGCGAC
GGCTACAGCGACGGCTACAGCGACGGCTACAACTGGCAGCCGACTGTCCGCAAAAAGCGGCGCGTGACCG
CCGCCGAAGGCGCTCGAATCACCGGACTATCCGAACGCCACGTCGTCCGGCTCGTGGCGCAGGAACGCAG
CGAGTGGTTCGCCGAGCAGGCTGCACGCCGCGAACGCATCCGCGCCTATCACGACGACGAGGGCCACTCT
TGGCCGCAAACGGCCAAACATTTCGGGCTGCATCTGGACACCGTTAAGCGACTCGGCTATCGGGCGAGGA
AAGAGCGTGCGGCAGAACAGGAAGCGGCTCAAAAGGCCCACAACGAAGCCGACAATCCACCGCTGTTCTA
ACGCAATTGGGGAGCGGGTGTCGCGGGGGTTCCGTGGGGGGTTCCGTTGCAACGGGTCGGACAGGTAAAA
GTCCTGGTAGACGCTAGTTTTCTGGTTTGGGCCATGCCTGTCTCGTTGCGTGTTTCGTTGCGTCCGTTTT
GAATACCAGCCAGACGAGACGGGGTTCTACGAATCTTGGTCGATACCAAGCCATTTCCGCTGAATATCGT
GGAGCTCACCGCCAGAATCGGTGGTTGTGGTGATGTACGTGGCGAACTCCGTTGTAGTGCTTGTGGTGGC
ATCCGTGGCGCGGCCGCTCTAGAACTAGTGGATCTGACCCGCTCCACAACCGCTGAGCAGGGTGGCAGTC
AGAGCGACCAGGCCGACCGATACGAGGCGGATTTTGAACAGGTTCACTCGAAGCCTCCCGCTGGGTTCGG
AGCATCGTCGATCACATGACGGCGTGCTGACACCGATTCGACTATGCACAGTAGTAGGTAGCCGCCGCGG
ACGGTAGCGCAGGCGGCCTCGGCGCCGTCGTGGCGTCGCGATGGTTGGCGCCAGACCCGCCTGATCGGCG
TCCCGACCAGGGCCGCCGGGGTGGTGAGCCTCGGCTTGGTCCAGCCGTAGTGAGACGGGATGTCTTCCCG
GTTGTCGGGTTTGGGTGGGCGGTCACATGTTCGCTGGCTGTGGGCGTGTCGGGGGTCGTCGAAGCGGCCG
CGAACAGGGCTGGACGATGCACGTCTTGCACCTCCTGTCAACCCCCAATGTTGAGCCGCGATGCCCCTGA
CCTGCACCGTTGGACCGCAGTCGTTAGGGGGGCGTGTTAGCATGGAGTGACGAAAGGGGCCTAAATCAGA
TGATCCCCCGGGCTGCAGGAATTCGATATCAAGCTTATCGATACCGTCGACCTCGAGGGGGGGCCCGGTA
CCAGATCTTTAAATCTAGATTTAAGAAGGAGATATACATATGGCCTCCTCCGAGAACGTCATCACCGAGT
TCATGCGCTTCAAGGTGCGCATGGAGGGCACCGTGAACGGCCACGAGTTCGAGATCGAGGGCGAGGGCGA
GGGCCGCCCCTACGAGGGCCACAACACCGTGAAGCTGAAGGTGACCAAGGGCGGCCCCCTGCCCTTCGCC
TGGGACATCCTGTCCCCCCAGTTCCAGTACGGCTCCAAGGTGTACGTGAAGCACCCCGCCGACATCCCCG
ACTACAAGAAGCTGTCCTTCCCCGAGGGCTTCAAGTGGGAGCGCGTGATGAACTTCGAGGACGGCGGCGT
GGCGACCGTGACCCAGGACTCCTCCCTGCAGGACGGCTGCTTCATCTACAAGGTGAAGTTCATCGGCGTG
AACTTCCCCTCCGACGGCCCCGTGATGCAGAAGAAGACCATGGGCTGGGAGGCCTCCACCGAGCGCCTGT
ACCCCCGCGACGGCGTGCTGAAGGGCGAGACCCACAAGGCCCTGAAGCTGAAGGACGGCGGCCACTACCT
GGTGGAGTTCAAGTCCATCTACATGGCCAAGAAGCCCGTGCAGCTGCCCGGCTACTACTACGTGGACGCC
AAGCTGGACATCACCTCCCACAACGAGGACTACACCATCGTGGAGCAGTACGAGCGCACCGAGGGCCGCC
ACCACCTGTTCCTGTAGCGGCCGCGAC
Features (pLannotate 1.2.2; 6 found; start..end, strand, type, name):
    140..955     +  CDS            KanR: aminoglycoside phosphotransferase; aph(3')-Ia; confers resistance to kanamycin in bacteria or G418 (Geneticin®) in eukaryotes
   1096..1239    +  CDS            TRA2_ECOLX (fragment): Protein predicted: Swiss-Prot protein existence level 4. Required for transposition of transposon Tn903. From Escherichia coli.
   1287..1875    +  rep_origin     ori: high-copy-number ColE1/pMB1/pBR322/pUC origin of replication
   3930..3954    +  misc_feature   MCS (fragment): pBluescript multiple cloning site
   4482..4552    +  misc_feature   MCS (fragment): pBluescript multiple cloning site
   4590..5267    +  CDS            DsRed2: improved tetrameric variant of DsRed fluorescent protein mammalian codon-optimized
