[The description below was written by a language model from this plasmid's Addgene catalogue record and pLannotate feature annotations shown in this document.]
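Description:
pMSP12::dsRed2 is a mycobacterial expression plasmid built on the pFPV27 backbone, designed to make mycobacteria constitutively red fluorescent. It was derived from the sister construct pMSP12::GFP by replacing the GFP reporter with dsRed2. The cloned insert is a roughly 500 bp "Mycobacterium Strong Promoter" (MSP) fragment from M. marinum, introduced as a BamHI fragment upstream of the reporter. In the 5,277 nt depositor sequence, the promoter itself is not annotated. It presumably lies in the interval bracketed by two pBluescript-type polylinker remnants, just ahead of the DsRed2 open reading frame near the end of the record. DsRed2 is an improved tetrameric variant of the DsRed red fluorescent protein, here in its mammalian codon-optimised form. Although the catalogue lists it as a C-terminal tag, the insert is a promoter, so the arrangement works as a promoter–reporter unit rather than a protein fusion.

For propagation in E. coli the plasmid carries a high-copy ColE1/pUC-type origin, and selection is by kanamycin through the aph(3')-Ia aminoglycoside phosphotransferase gene, followed by a small remnant of Tn903 transposon sequence. A stretch of about 2 kb between the E. coli origin and the polylinker is unannotated. A shuttle vector of this kind would be expected to carry a mycobacterial replicon, but the record does not identify one.

The associated publication concerns superinfecting mycobacteria homing to established tuberculous granulomas. This is consistent with using the plasmid to label bacteria in a colour distinguishable from GFP-marked strains, so that separate bacterial populations can be tracked by fluorescence microscopy during infection.
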