Addgene plasmid #30171: pMSP12::dsRed2
Depositing lab: Lalita Ramakrishnan. Depositing organization: University of Washington. Publication: Superinfecting mycobacteria home to established tuberculous granulomas. Cosma CL, Humbert O, Ramakrishnan L. Nat Immunol. 2004 Aug . 5(8):828-35. 10.1038/ni1091 PubMed 15220915.
Backbone
  Vector backbone: pFPV27
  Backbone manufacturer: Ramakrishnan et al., 2000
  Backbone size w/o insert (bp): 4981
  Vector type: Mycobacteria expression
Growth in bacteria
  Bacterial resistance: Kanamycin, 50 μg/mL
  Growth temperature: 37°C
  Growth strain: DH5alpha
  Copy number: Unknown
Gene/Insert
  Gene/Insert name: Mycobacterium Strong Promoter (MSP)
  Species: M. marinum
  Insert size (bp): 500
  Tag / fusion protein: dsRed2 (C terminal on backbone)
  Cloning method: Restriction Enzyme; 5′ cloning site BamHI (unknown if destroyed); 3′ cloning site BamHI (unknown if destroyed)
  Sequencing primers: 5′ pFPV27-Fwd: GAATCGGTGGTTGTGGTGAT; 3′ dsRed1-N
Terms and licenses: Academic/Nonprofit Terms; Industry Terms: Not Available to Industry
Depositor comments: This plasmid was derived from pMSP12::GFP (Addgene plasmid # 30167) by replacing the GFP with dsRed2.
How to cite: pMSP12::dsRed2 was a gift from Lalita Ramakrishnan (Addgene plasmid # 30171 ; http://n2t.net/addgene:30171 ; RRID:Addgene_30171)
