>Addgene plasmid #30171 | pMSP12::dsRed2 | addgene partial sequence | sequence record 35209 | 30171 with dsRed1-N (5' GTACTGGAACTGGGGGGACAG 3')
AGGGGGCGCCCTTGGTACTTCAGCTTCACGGTGTTGTGGCCCTCGTAGGGGCGGCCCTCGCCCTCGCCCT
CGATCTCGAACTCGTGGCCGTTCACGGTGCCCTCCATGCGCACCTTGAAGCGCATGAACTCGGTGATGAC
GTTCTCGGAGGAGGCCATATGTATATCTCCTTCTTAAATCTAGATTTAAAGATCTGGTACCGGGCCCCCC
CTCGAGGTCGACGGTATCGATAAGCTTGATATCGAATTCCTGCAGCCCGGGGGATCATCTGATTTAGGCC
CCTTTCGTCACTCCATGCTAACACGCCCCCCTAACGACTGCGGTCCAACGGTGCAGGTCAGGGGCATCGC
GGCTCAACATTGGGGGTTGACAGGAGGTGCAAGACGTGCATCGTCCAGCCCTGTTCGCGGCCGCTTCGAC
GACCCCCGACACGCCCACAGCCAGCGAACATGTGACCGCCCACCCAAACCCGACAACCGGGAAGACATCC
CGTCTCACTACGGCTGGACCAAGCCGAGGCTCACCACCCCGGCGGCCCTGGTCGGGACGCCGATCAGGCG
GGTCTGGCGCCAACCATCGCGACGCCACGACGGCGCCGAGGCCGCCTGCGCTACCGTCCGCGGCGGCTAC
CTACTACTGTGCATAGTCGAATCGGTGTCAGCACGCCGTCATGTGATCGACGATGCTCCGAACCCAGCGG
GAAGGCTTCGAGTGAACCTGTTCAAAATCCGCCTCGTATCGGTCGGCCTGGTCGCTCTGACTGCCACCCT
GCTCAGCGG
